Addgene plasmid #170689: tetO-HAND1
Purpose: doxycycline-inducible overexpression of HAND1
Depositing lab: Paul Burridge. Depositing organization: Northwestern University. Publication: A novel transcription factor combination for direct reprogramming to a spontaneously contracting human cardiomyocyte-like state. Romero-Tejeda M, Fonoudi H, Weddle CJ, DeKeyser JM, Lenny B, Fetterman KA, Magdy T, Sapkota Y, Epting C, Burridge PW. J Mol Cell Cardiol. 2023 Jul 6:S0022-2828(23)00106-2. doi: 10.1016/j.yjmcc.2023.06.005. PubMed 37421991.
Backbone
  Vector backbone: FU-tetO-Gateway
  Backbone manufacturer: addgene plasmid #43914
  Backbone size w/o insert (bp): 8600
  Total vector size (bp): 9255
  Modifications to backbone: HAND1 ORF added to plasmid using Gateway cloning
  Vector type: Mammalian Expression, Lentiviral ; Doxycycline Inducible
Growth in bacteria
  Bacterial resistance: Ampicillin, 100 μg/mL
  Growth temperature: 30°C
  Growth strain: NEB Stable
  Copy number: Low Copy
Gene/Insert
  Gene/Insert name: HAND1 (alt names: heart and neural crest derivatives expressed 1; Hxt; Thing1)
  Species: H. sapiens (human)
  Insert size (bp): 648
  Entrez Gene: HAND1 (a.k.a. Hxt, Thing1, bHLHa27, eHand)
  Promoter: TRE promoter, Tet-ON
  Cloning method: Gateway Cloning
  Sequencing primers: 5′ LNCX; T7
Resource information
  A portion of this plasmid was derived from a plasmid made by: pOTB7-HAND1 obtained from Dharmacon (catalog ID: MHS6278-202827409)
Terms and licenses: Academic/Nonprofit Terms; Industry Terms: Not Available to Industry
Depositor comments: This plasmid was generated using Gateway cloning. attB sites were added to HEY2 via PCR reaction using ppOTB7-HAND1 as a template. Resulting fragements were recombined with pDONR221 to generate an entry clone. LR reaction was performed using the destination vector FU-tetO-Gateway (Addgene Plasmid #19778).
How to cite: tetO-HAND1 was a gift from Paul Burridge (Addgene plasmid # 170689 ; http://n2t.net/addgene:170689 ; RRID:Addgene_170689)
