[The description below was written by a language model from this plasmid's Addgene catalogue record and pLannotate feature annotations shown in this document.]
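Description:
tetO-HAND1 is a doxycycline-inducible lentiviral expression plasmid carrying the human HAND1 open reading frame (heart and neural crest derivatives expressed 1, a bHLH transcription factor involved in cardiac morphogenesis). It was built by Gateway LR recombination of a HAND1 entry clone into the FU-tetO-Gateway destination vector, so the coding sequence is flanked by attB1 and attB2 sites. It is propagated in E. coli through a ColE1/pUC-type origin with ampicillin selection; although this origin is annotated as high-copy, the catalogue lists the plasmid as low copy and specifies a recombination-deficient strain, which is typical for repeat-containing lentiviral backbones. An f1 origin is also present.

The viral portion uses a CMV enhancer/promoter fused to a truncated HIV-1 5' LTR to drive genomic RNA production in packaging cells, followed by the Ψ packaging signal, a gag fragment, the RRE for Rev-dependent export, and the cPPT/CTS. The payload cassette consists of a tetracycline response element with seven tetO copies joined to a minimal CMV promoter, so HAND1 transcription depends on a reverse Tet transactivator supplied from a separate construct plus doxycycline. A V5 tag lies downstream of attB2, but the record does not state whether it is translated in frame with HAND1. A WPRE enhances transcript expression, and a second truncated LTR and a bGH polyadenylation signal close the unit. Outside the LTRs, an SV40/EM7-driven BleoR cassette is annotated, so it would not be transferred by the virus.

The associated work concerns transcription factor combinations for direct reprogramming to human cardiomyocyte-like cells. The depositor comments mention HEY2 and give a different backbone identifier than the backbone field, apparently clerical inconsistencies; the sequence annotation confirms HAND1.
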