Features (pLannotate 1.2.2; 36 found; start..end, strand, type, name):
     33..85      -  misc_feature   bom (fragment): basis of mobility region from pBR322
    240..619     +  enhancer       CMV enhancer: human cytomegalovirus immediate early enhancer
    620..819     +  promoter       CMV promoter: human cytomegalovirus (CMV) immediate early promoter
    837..1017    +  LTR            5' LTR (truncated): truncated 5' long terminal repeat (LTR) from HIV-1
   1064..1189    +  misc_feature   HIV-1 Ψ: packaging signal of human immunodeficiency virus type 1
   1173..1536    +  CDS            HIV-1 gag (fragment): gag protein from human immunodeficiency virus 1; gag
   1682..1915    +  misc_feature   RRE: The Rev response element (RRE) of HIV-1 allows for Rev-dependent mRNA export from the nucleus to the cytoplasm.
   2292..2392    +  CDS            Rev (fragment): human immunodeficiency virus 1 (HIV-1) Rev protein; rev; enhances nuclear export of unspliced and incompletely spliced viral mRNAs
   2442..2559    +  misc_feature   cPPT/CTS: central polypurine tract and central termination sequence of HIV-1
   2612..2882    +  protein_bind   tetracycline response element: contains seven copies of the tetracycline operator tetO tetracycline repressor TetR
   2893..2910    +  misc_feature   MCS (fragment): pUC18/19 multiple cloning site
   2915..2953    +  promoter       minimal CMV promoter: human cytomegalovirus (CMV) immediate early promoter
   3053..3071    +  promoter       T7 promoter: promoter for bacteriophage T7 RNA polymerase
   3103..3127    +  protein_bind   attB1: mutant version of attB; recombination site for the Gateway® BP reaction BP Clonase™
   3133..3777    +  CDS            HAND1: HAND1_HUMAN - Also known as BHLHA27, EHAND. Experimental evidence at protein level: Swiss-Prot protein existence level 1. Transcription factor that plays an essential role in both trophoblast giant cell differentiation and in cardiac morphogenesis (By similarity). Binds the DNA sequence 5'-NRTCTG-3' (non-canonical E-box) (By similarity). Acts as a transcriptional repressor of SOX15 (By similarity). In the adult, could be required for ongoing expression of cardiac-specific genes (PubMed:9931445). From Homo sapiens (Human).
   3782..3806    -  protein_bind   attB2: mutant version of attB; recombination site for the Gateway® BP reaction BP Clonase™
   3832..3873    +  CDS            V5 tag: epitope tag from simian virus 5
   3927..3950    +  misc_feature   MCS (fragment): pBluescript multiple cloning site
   3950..4538    +  misc_feature   WPRE: woodchuck hepatitis virus posttranscriptional regulatory element
   4475..5056    +  CDS            nef (fragment): NEF_HV1H2 - Experimental evidence at protein level: Swiss-Prot protein existence level 1. Extracellular Nef protein targets CD4(+) T-lymphocytes for apoptosis by interacting with CXCR4 surface receptors. From Human immunodeficiency virus type 1 group M subtype B (isolate HXB2) (HIV-1).
   5063..5243    +  LTR            5' LTR (truncated): truncated 5' long terminal repeat (LTR) from HIV-1
   5275..5499    +  polyA_signal   bGH poly(A) signal: bovine growth hormone polyadenylation signal
   5503..5524    +  promoter       SV40 promoter (fragment): SV40 enhancer and early promoter
   5545..5973    +  rep_origin     f1 ori (sequence partly withheld): f1 bacteriophage origin of replication; arrow indicates direction of (+) strand synthesis
   5987..6316    +  promoter       SV40 promoter: SV40 enhancer and early promoter
   6364..6411    +  promoter       EM7 promoter: synthetic bacterial promoter&nbsp
   6430..6804    +  CDS            BleoR: antibiotic-binding protein; Sh ble from Streptoalloteichus hindustanus; confers resistance to bleomycin, phleomycin, and Zeocin™
   6814..6939    +  CDS            ble (fragment): BLE_KLEPN - Experimental evidence at protein level: Swiss-Prot protein existence level 1. Binding protein with a strong affinity to the bleomycin family of antibiotics. Binds to CL990; an antimitotic-antibiotic compound. From Klebsiella pneumoniae.
   6934..7055    +  polyA_signal   SV40 poly(A) signal: SV40 polyadenylation signal
   7128..7144    -  protein_bind   lac operator: The lac repressor binds to the lac operator to inhibit transcription in E. coli. This inhibition can be relieved by adding lactose or isopropyl-β-D-thiogalactopyranoside (IPTG). lac repressor encoded by lacI
   7152..7182    -  promoter       lac promoter: promoter for the E. coli lac operon
   7197..7218    -  protein_bind   CAP binding site: CAP binding activates transcription in the presence of cAMP. E. coli catabolite activator protein
   7231..7323    -  CDS            lacI (fragment): lac repressor; lacI; The lac repressor binds to the lac operator to inhibit transcription in E. coli. This inhibition can be relieved by adding lactose or isopropyl-β-D-thiogalactopyranoside (IPTG).
   7506..8094    -  rep_origin     ori: high-copy-number ColE1/pMB1/pBR322/pUC origin of replication
   8265..9125    -  CDS            AmpR: β-lactamase; bla; confers resistance to ampicillin, carbenicillin, and related antibiotics
   9126..9230    -  promoter       AmpR promoter: bla
>Addgene plasmid #170689 | tetO-HAND1 | addgene full sequence | sequence record 366888 | Addgene NGS Result
ACGTCGACGGATCGGGAGATCTCCCGATCCCCTATGGTGCACTCTCAGTACAATCTGCTCTGATGCCGCA
TAGTTAAGCCAGTATCTGCTCCCTGCTTGTGTGTTGGAGGTCGCTGAGTAGTGCGCGAGCAAAATTTAAG
CTACAACAAGGCAAGGCTTGACCGACAATTGCATGAAGAATCTGCTTAGGGTTAGGCGTTTTGCGCTGCT
TCGCGATGTACGGGCCAGATATACGCGTTGACATTGATTATTGACTAGTTATTAATAGTAATCAATTACG
GGGTCATTAGTTCATAGCCCATATATGGAGTTCCGCGTTACATAACTTACGGTAAATGGCCCGCCTGGCT
GACCGCCCAACGACCCCCGCCCATTGACGTCAATAATGACGTATGTTCCCATAGTAACGCCAATAGGGAC
TTTCCATTGACGTCAATGGGTGGAGTATTTACGGTAAACTGCCCACTTGGCAGTACATCAAGTGTATCAT
ATGCCAAGTACGCCCCCTATTGACGTCAATGACGGTAAATGGCCCGCCTGGCATTATGCCCAGTACATGA
CCTTATGGGACTTTCCTACTTGGCAGTACATCTACGTATTAGTCATCGCTATTACCATGGTGATGCGGTT
TTGGCAGTACATCAATGGGCGTGGATAGCGGTTTGACTCACGGGGATTTCCAAGTCTCCACCCCATTGAC
GTCAATGGGAGTTTGTTTTGGCACCAAAATCAACGGGACTTTCCAAAATGTCGTAACAACTCCGCCCCAT
TGACGCAAATGGGCGGTAGGCGTGTACGGTGGGAGGTCTATATAAGCAGCGCGTTTTGCCTGTACTGGGT
CTCTCTGGTTAGACCAGATCTGAGCCTGGGAGCTCTCTGGCTAACTAGGGAACCCACTGCTTAAGCCTCA
ATAAAGCTTGCCTTGAGTGCTTCAAGTAGTGTGTGCCCGTCTGTTGTGTGACTCTGGTAACTAGAGATCC
CTCAGACCCTTTTAGTCAGTGTGGAAAATCTCTAGCAGTGGCGCCCGAACAGGGACTTGAAAGCGAAAGG
GAAACCAGAGGAGCTCTCTCGACGCAGGACTCGGCTTGCTGAAGCGCGCACGGCAAGAGGCGAGGGGCGG
CGACTGGTGAGTACGCCAAAAATTTTGACTAGCGGAGGCTAGAAGGAGAGAGATGGGTGCGAGAGCGTCA
GTATTAAGCGGGGGAGAATTAGATCGCGATGGGAAAAAATTCGGTTAAGGCCAGGGGGAAAGAAAAAATA
TAAATTAAAACATATAGTATGGGCAAGCAGGGAGCTAGAACGATTCGCAGTTAATCCTGGCCTGTTAGAA
ACATCAGAAGGCTGTAGACAAATACTGGGACAGCTACAACCATCCCTTCAGACAGGATCAGAAGAACTTA
GATCATTATATAATACAGTAGCAACCCTCTATTGTGTGCATCAAAGGATAGAGATAAAAGACACCAAGGA
AGCTTTAGACAAGATAGAGGAAGAGCAAAACAAAAGTAAGACCACCGCACAGCAAGCGGCCGCTGATCTT
CAGACCTGGAGGAGGAGATATGAGGGACAATTGGAGAAGTGAATTATATAAATATAAAGTAGTAAAAATT
GAACCATTAGGAGTAGCACCCACCAAGGCAAAGAGAAGAGTGGTGCAGAGAGAAAAAAGAGCAGTGGGAA
TAGGAGCTTTGTTCCTTGGGTTCTTGGGAGCAGCAGGAAGCACTATGGGCGCAGCGTCAATGACGCTGAC
GGTACAGGCCAGACAATTATTGTCTGGTATAGTGCAGCAGCAGAACAATTTGCTGAGGGCTATTGAGGCG
CAACAGCATCTGTTGCAACTCACAGTCTGGGGCATCAAGCAGCTCCAGGCAAGAATCCTGGCTGTGGAAA
GATACCTAAAGGATCAACAGCTCCTGGGGATTTGGGGTTGCTCTGGAAAACTCATTTGCACCACTGCTGT
GCCTTGGAATGCTAGTTGGAGTAATAAATCTCTGGAACAGATTTGGAATCACACGACCTGGATGGAGTGG
GACAGAGAAATTAACAATTACACAAGCTTAATACACTCCTTAATTGAAGAATCGCAAAACCAGCAAGAAA
AGAATGAACAAGAATTATTGGAATTAGATAAATGGGCAAGTTTGTGGAATTGGTTTAACATAACAAATTG
GCTGTGGTATATAAAATTATTCATAATGATAGTAGGAGGCTTGGTAGGTTTAAGAATAGTTTTTGCTGTA
CTTTCTATAGTGAATAGAGTTAGGCAGGGATATTCACCATTATCGTTTCAGACCCACCTCCCAACCCCGA
GGGGACCCGACAGGCCCGAAGGAATAGAAGAAGAAGGTGGAGAGAGAGACAGAGACAGATCCATTCGATT
AGTGAACGGATCGGCACTGCGTGCGCCAATTCTGCAGACAAATGGCAGTATTCATCCACAATTTTAAAAG
AAAAGGGGGGATTGGGGGGTACAGTGCAGGGGAAAGAATAGTAGACATAATAGCAACAGACATACAAACT
AAAGAATTACAAAAACAAATTACAAAAATTCAAAATTTTCGGGTTTATTACAGGGACAGCAGAGATCCAG
TTTGGTTATCGAGTTTACCACTCCCTATCAGTGATAGAGAAAAGTGAAAGTCGAGTTTACCACTCCCTAT
CAGTGATAGAGAAAAGTGAAAGTCGAGTTTACCACTCCCTATCAGTGATAGAGAAAAGTGAAAGTCGAGT
TTACCACTCCCTATCAGTGATAGAGAAAAGTGAAAGTCGAGTTTACCACTCCCTATCAGTGATAGAGAAA
AGTGAAAGTCGAGTTTACCACTCCCTATCAGTGATAGAGAAAAGTGAAAGTCGAGTTTACCACTCCCTAT
CAGTGATAGAGAAAAGTGAAAGTCGAGCTCGGTACCCGGGTCGAGGTAGGCGTGTACGGTGGGAGGCCTA
TATAAGCAGAGCTCGTTTAGTGAACCGTCAGATCGCCTGGAGACGCCATCCACGCTGTTTTGACCTCCAT
AGAAGACACCGGGACCGATCCAGCCTCCGCGGCCCCGAATTGTAATACGACTCACTATAGGGAGACCCAA
GCTGGCTAGGTAAGCTTGATCAACAAGTTTGTACAAAAAAGCAGGCTTCACCATGAACCTCGTGGGCAGC
TACGCACACCATCACCACCATCACCACCCGCACCCTGCGCACCCCATGCTCCACGAACCCTTCCTCTTCG
GTCCGGCCTCGCGCTGTCATCAGGAAAGGCCCTACTTCCAGAGCTGGCTGCTGAGCCCGGCTGACGCTGC
CCCGGACTTCCCTGCGGGCGGGCCGCCGCCCGCGGCCGCTGCAGCCGCCACCGCCTATGGTCCTGACGCC
AGGCCTGGGCAGAGCCCCGGGCGGCTGGAGGCGCTTGGCGGCCGTCTTGGCCGGCGGAAAGGCTCAGGAC
CCAAGAAGGAGCGGAGACGCACTGAGAGCATTAACAGCGCATTCGCGGAGTTGCGCGAGTGCATCCCCAA
CGTGCCGGCCGACACCAAGCTCTCCAAGATCAAGACTCTGCGCCTAGCCACCAGCTACATCGCCTACCTG
ATGGACGTGCTGGCCAAGGATGCACAGTCTGGCGATCCCGAGGCCTTCAAGGCTGAACTCAAGAAGGCGG
ATGGCGGCCGTGAGAGCAAGCGGAAAAGGGAGCTGCAGCAGCACGAAGGTTTTCCTCCTGCCCTGGGCCC
AGTCGAGAAGAGGATTAAAGGACGCACCGGCTGGCCGCAGCAAGTCTGGGCGCTGGAGTTAAACCAGTGA
AACCCAGCTTTCTTGTACAAAGTGGTTGATCTAGAGGGCCCGCGGTTCGAAGGTAAGCCTATCCCTAACC
CTCTCCTCGGTCTCGATTCTACGCGTACCGGTCATCATCACCATCACCATTGAGTTTAAACCCGCTGATC
AGCCTCAATTCGATATCAAGCTTATCGATAATCAACCTCTGGATTACAAAATTTGTGAAAGATTGACTGG
TATTCTTAACTATGTTGCTCCTTTTACGCTATGTGGATACGCTGCTTTAATGCCTTTGTATCATGCTATT
GCTTCCCGTATGGCTTTCATTTTCTCCTCCTTGTATAAATCCTGGTTGCTGTCTCTTTATGAGGAGTTGT
GGCCCGTTGTCAGGCAACGTGGCGTGGTGTGCACTGTGTTTGCTGACGCAACCCCCACTGGTTGGGGCAT
TGCCACCACCTGTCAGCTCCTTTCCGGGACTTTCGCTTTCCCCCTCCCTATTGCCACGGCGGAACTCATC
GCCGCCTGCCTTGCCCGCTGCTGGACAGGGGCTCGGCTGTTGGGCACTGACAATTCCGTGGTGTTGTCGG
GGAAATCATCGTCCTTTCCTTGGCTGCTCGCCTGTGTTGCCACCTGGATTCTGCGCGGGACGTCCTTCTG
CTACGTCCCTTCGGCCCTCAATCCAGCGGACCTTCCTTCCCGCGGCCTGCTGCCGGCTCTGCGGCCTCTT
CCGCGTCTTCGCCTTCGCCCTCAGACGAGTCGGATCTCCCTTTGGGCCGCCTCCCCGCATCGATACCGTC
GACCTCGAGACCTAGAAAAACATGGAGCAATCACAAGTAGCAATACAGCAGCTACCAATGCTGATTGTGC
CTGGCTAGAAGCACAAGAGGAGGAGGAGGTGGGTTTTCCAGTCACACCTCAGGTACCTTTAAGACCAATG
ACTTACAAGGCAGCTGTAGATCTTAGCCACTTTTTAAAAGAAAAGGGGGGACTGGAAGGGCTAATTCACT
CCCAACGAAGACAAGATATCCTTGATCTGTGGATCTACCACACACAAGGCTACTTCCCTGATTGGCAGAA
CTACACACCAGGGCCAGGGATCAGATATCCACTGACCTTTGGATGGTGCTACAAGCTAGTACCAGTTGAG
CAAGAGAAGGTAGAAGAAGCCAATGAAGGAGAGAACACCCGCTTGTTACACCCTGTGAGCCTGCATGGGA
TGGATGACCCGGAGAGAGAAGTATTAGAGTGGAGGTTTGACAGCCGCCTAGCATTTCATCACATGGCCCG
AGAGCTGCATCCGGACTGTACTGGGTCTCTCTGGTTAGACCAGATCTGAGCCTGGGAGCTCTCTGGCTAA
CTAGGGAACCCACTGCTTAAGCCTCAATAAAGCTTGCCTTGAGTGCTTCAAGTAGTGTGTGCCCGTCTGT
TGTGTGACTCTGGTAACTAGAGATCCCTCAGACCCTTTTAGTCAGTGTGGAAAATCTCTAGCAGGGCCCG
TTTAAACCCGCTGATCAGCCTCGACTGTGCCTTCTAGTTGCCAGCCATCTGTTGTTTGCCCCTCCCCCGT
GCCTTCCTTGACCCTGGAAGGTGCCACTCCCACTGTCCTTTCCTAATAAAATGAGGAAATTGCATCGCAT
TGTCTGAGTAGGTGTCATTCTATTCTGGGGGGTGGGGTGGGGCAGGACAGCAAGGGGGAGGATTGGGAAG
ACAATAGCAGGCATGCTGGGGATGCGGTGGGCTCTATGGCTTCTGAGGCGGAAAGAACCAGCTGGGGCTC
TAGGGGGTATCCCC
[124 nt withheld, positions 5545-5668]
C
[91 nt withheld, positions 5670-5760]
A
[49 nt withheld, positions 5762-5810]
CCTTTGACGTTGGAGTCCACGTTCTTT
[37 nt withheld, positions 5838-5874]
ACCCTATCTCGGTCTATTCTTTTGATTTATAAGGGATTTTGCCGATTTCGGCCTATTGGTTAAAAAATGA
GCTGATTTAACAAAAATTTAACGCGAATTAATTCTGTGGAATGTGTGTCAGTTAGGGTGTGGAAAGTCCC
CAGGCTCCCCAGCAGGCAGAAGTATGCAAAGCATGCATCTCAATTAGTCAGCAACCAGGTGTGGAAAGTC
CCCAGGCTCCCCAGCAGGCAGAAGTATGCAAAGCATGCATCTCAATTAGTCAGCAACCATAGTCCCGCCC
CTAACTCCGCCCATCCCGCCCCTAACTCCGCCCAGTTCCGCCCATTCTCCGCCCCATGGCTGACTAATTT
TTTTTATTTATGCAGAGGCCGAGGCCGCCTCTGCCTCTGAGCTATTCCAGAAGTAGTGAGGAGGCTTTTT
TGGAGGCCTAGGCTTTTGCAAAAAGCTCCCGGGAGCTTGTATATCCATTTTCGGATCTGATCAGCACGTG
TTGACAATTAATCATCGGCATAGTATATCGGCATAGTATAATACGACAAGGTGAGGAACTAAACCATGGC
CAAGTTGACCAGTGCCGTTCCGGTGCTCACCGCGCGCGACGTCGCCGGAGCGGTCGAGTTCTGGACCGAC
CGGCTCGGGTTCTCCCGGGACTTCGTGGAGGACGACTTCGCCGGTGTGGTCCGGGACGACGTGACCCTGT
TCATCAGCGCGGTCCAGGACCAGGTGGTGCCGGACAACACCCTGGCCTGGGTGTGGGTGCGCGGCCTGGA
CGAGCTGTACGCCGAGTGGTCGGAGGTCGTGTCCACGAACTTCCGGGACGCCTCCGGGCCGGCCATGACC
GAGATCGGCGAGCAGCCGTGGGGGCGGGAGTTCGCCCTGCGCGACCCGGCCGGCAACTGCGTGCACTTCG
TGGCCGAGGAGCAGGACTGACACGTGCTACGAGATTTCGATTCCACCGCCGCCTTCTATGAAAGGTTGGG
CTTCGGAATCGTTTTCCGGGACGCCGGCTGGATGATCCTCCAGCGCGGGGATCTCATGCTGGAGTTCTTC
GCCCACCCCAACTTGTTTATTGCAGCTTATAATGGTTACAAATAAAGCAATAGCATCACAAATTTCACAA
ATAAAGCATTTTTTTCACTGCATTCTAGTTGTGGTTTGTCCAAACTCATCAATGTATCTTATCATGTCTG
TATACCGTCGACCTCTAGCTAGAGCTTGGCGTAATCATGGTCATAGCTGTTTCCTGTGTGAAATTGTTAT
CCGCTCACAATTCCACACAACATACGAGCCGGAAGCATAAAGTGTAAAGCCTGGGGTGCCTAATGAGTGA
GCTAACTCACATTAATTGCGTTGCGCTCACTGCCCGCTTTCCAGTCGGGAAACCTGTCGTGCCAGCTGCA
TTAATGAATCGGCCAACGCGCGGGGAGAGGCGGTTTGCGTATTGGGCGCTCTTCCGCTTCCTCGCTCACT
GACTCGCTGCGCTCGGTCGTTCGGCTGCGGCGAGCGGTATCAGCTCACTCAAAGGCGGTAATACGGTTAT
CCACAGAATCAGGGGATAACGCAGGAAAGAACATGTGAGCAAAAGGCCAGCAAAAGGCCAGGAACCGTAA
AAAGGCCGCGTTGCTGGCGTTTTTCCATAGGCTCCGCCCCCCTGACGAGCATCACAAAAATCGACGCTCA
AGTCAGAGGTGGCGAAACCCGACAGGACTATAAAGATACCAGGCGTTTCCCCCTGGAAGCTCCCTCGTGC
GCTCTCCTGTTCCGACCCTGCCGCTTACCGGATACCTGTCCGCCTTTCTCCCTTCGGGAAGCGTGGCGCT
TTCTCATAGCTCACGCTGTAGGTATCTCAGTTCGGTGTAGGTCGTTCGCTCCAAGCTGGGCTGTGTGCAC
GAACCCCCCGTTCAGCCCGACCGCTGCGCCTTATCCGGTAACTATCGTCTTGAGTCCAACCCGGTAAGAC
ACGACTTATCGCCACTGGCAGCAGCCACTGGTAACAGGATTAGCAGAGCGAGGTATGTAGGCGGTGCTAC
AGAGTTCTTGAAGTGGTGGCCTAACTACGGCTACACTAGAAGAACAGTATTTGGTATCTGCGCTCTGCTG
AAGCCAGTTACCTTCGGAAAAAGAGTTGGTAGCTCTTGATCCGGCAAACAAACCACCGCTGGTAGCGGTG
GTTTTTTTGTTTGCAAGCAGCAGATTACGCGCAGAAAAAAAGGATCTCAAGAAGATCCTTTGATCTTTTC
TACGGGGTCTGACGCTCAGTGGAACGAAAACTCACGTTAAGGGATTTTGGTCATGAGATTATCAAAAAGG
ATCTTCACCTAGATCCTTTTAAATTAAAAATGAAGTTTTAAATCAATCTAAAGTATATATGAGTAAACTT
GGTCTGACAGTTACCAATGCTTAATCAGTGAGGCACCTATCTCAGCGATCTGTCTATTTCGTTCATCCAT
AGTTGCCTGACTCCCCGTCGTGTAGATAACTACGATACGGGAGGGCTTACCATCTGGCCCCAGTGCTGCA
ATGATACCGCGAGACCCACGCTCACCGGCTCCAGATTTATCAGCAATAAACCAGCCAGCCGGAAGGGCCG
AGCGCAGAAGTGGTCCTGCAACTTTATCCGCCTCCATCCAGTCTATTAATTGTTGCCGGGAAGCTAGAGT
AAGTAGTTCGCCAGTTAATAGTTTGCGCAACGTTGTTGCCATTGCTACAGGCATCGTGGTGTCACGCTCG
TCGTTTGGTATGGCTTCATTCAGCTCCGGTTCCCAACGATCAAGGCGAGTTACATGATCCCCCATGTTGT
GCAAAAAAGCGGTTAGCTCCTTCGGTCCTCCGATCGTTGTCAGAAGTAAGTTGGCCGCAGTGTTATCACT
CATGGTTATGGCAGCACTGCATAATTCTCTTACTGTCATGCCATCCGTAAGATGCTTTTCTGTGACTGGT
GAGTACTCAACCAAGTCATTCTGAGAATAGTGTATGCGGCGACCGAGTTGCTCTTGCCCGGCGTCAATAC
GGGATAATACCGCGCCACATAGCAGAACTTTAAAAGTGCTCATCATTGGAAAACGTTCTTCGGGGCGAAA
ACTCTCAAGGATCTTACCGCTGTTGAGATCCAGTTCGATGTAACCCACTCGTGCACCCAACTGATCTTCA
GCATCTTTTACTTTCACCAGCGTTTCTGGGTGAGCAAAAACAGGAAGGCAAAATGCCGCAAAAAAGGGAA
TAAGGGCGACACGGAAATGTTGAATACTCATACTCTTCCTTTTTCAATATTATTGAAGCATTTATCAGGG
TTATTGTCTCATGAGCGGATACATATTTGAATGTATTTAGAAAAATAAACAAATAGGGGTTCCGCGCACA
TTTCCCCGAAAAGTGCCACCTG
